Addgene plasmid #190012: pCAGGS SARS-CoV-2 BA.2.75 Spike
Purpose: Expresses codon-optimized full length SARS-CoV-2 BA.2.75 Spike
Depositing lab: Marceline Côté. Publication: Spike recognition and neutralization of SARS-CoV-2 Omicron subvariants elicited after the third dose of mRNA vaccine. Tauzin A, Nicolas A, Ding S, Benlarbi M, Medjahed H, Chatterjee D, Dionne K, Gong SY, Gendron-Lepage G, Bo Y, Perreault J, Goyette G, Gokool L, Arlotto P, Morrisseau C, Tremblay C, Martel-Laferriere V, De Serres G, Levade I, Kaufmann DE, Cote M, Bazin R, Finzi A. Cell Rep. 2023 Jan 31;42(1):111998. doi: 10.1016/j.celrep.2023.111998. Epub 2023 Jan 9. PubMed 36656710.
Backbone
  Vector backbone: pCAGGS
  Backbone size w/o insert (bp): 4717
  Total vector size (bp): 8530
  Vector type: Mammalian Expression
Growth in bacteria
  Bacterial resistance: Ampicillin, 100 μg/mL
  Growth temperature: 37°C
  Growth strain: DH5alpha
  Copy number: High Copy
Gene/Insert
  Gene/Insert name: SARS-CoV-2 BA.2.75 Spike (alt name: SARS CoV-2 Omicron BA.2.75 S)
  Insert size (bp): 3813
  Mutation: Contains the BA.2 mutations (T19I, LPPA24S, G142D, V213G, G339D, S371F, S373P, S375F, T376A, D405N, R408S, K417N, N440K, S477N, T478K, E484A, Q493R, Q498R, N501Y, Y505H, D614G, H655Y, N679K, P681H, N764K, D796Y, Q954H, N969K) with a R493Q reversion and K147E, W152R, F157L, I210V, G257S, D339R (mutated from G339D), G446S, and N460K mutations.
  Entrez Gene: S (a.k.a. GU280_gp02, spike glycoprotein)
  Promoter: chicken β-actin promoter, CMV enhancer
  Cloning method: Restriction Enzyme; 5′ cloning site EcoRI (not destroyed); 3′ cloning site NheI (not destroyed)
  Sequencing primers: 5′ CTCTAGAGCCTCTGCTAACCATGTTC
Terms and licenses: Academic/Nonprofit Terms; Industry Terms
How to cite: pCAGGS SARS-CoV-2 BA.2.75 Spike was a gift from Marceline Côté (Addgene plasmid # 190012 ; http://n2t.net/addgene:190012 ; RRID:Addgene_190012)
