[The description below was written by a language model from this plasmid's Addgene catalogue record and pLannotate feature annotations shown in this document.]
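Description:
pCAGGS SARS-CoV-2 BA.2.75 Spike is a mammalian expression plasmid of about 8.5 kb built on the pCAGGS backbone. It carries a codon-optimized, full-length open reading frame for the spike glycoprotein of the Omicron BA.2.75 sublineage. It is propagated in E. coli through a high-copy ColE1/pUC-type origin and selected with ampicillin via the β-lactamase gene and its native promoter. The backbone also retains an SV40 origin with adjacent SV40 promoter and poly(A) fragments, plus lac promoter/operator remnants, none of which take part in spike expression. No mammalian selection marker is annotated, so the plasmid suits transient transfection.

The roughly 3.8 kb spike insert sits between EcoRI and NheI sites under the composite CAG promoter. This consists of the CMV immediate-early enhancer, the chicken β-actin promoter and a chimeric chicken β-actin/rabbit β-globin intron, and it gives strong constitutive transcription in many mammalian cell types. A rabbit β-globin polyadenylation signal terminates the transcript. The β-actin promoter appears as two fragments only because the circular sequence is numbered from within it, and a short β-globin-like match just upstream of the insert is probably residual globin exon sequence. According to the record, the spike carries the BA.2 mutation set with the R493Q reversion, plus K147E, W152R, F157L, I210V, G257S, G446S, N460K and a change at position 339. No epitope tag or reporter is annotated.

The annotated sequence is a partial NGS assembly slightly shorter than the stated total size. The associated publication examines spike recognition and neutralization of Omicron subvariants after a third mRNA vaccine dose, which fits using the plasmid to express spike for antibody binding and neutralization studies.
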