Features (pLannotate 1.2.2; 18 found; start..end, strand, type, name):
     35..106     +  promoter       chicken β-actin promoter (fragment): contains a 21-bp deletion relative to the standard chicken β-actin promoter
    107..1123    +  intron         chimeric intron: chimera between introns from chicken β-actin and rabbit β-globin
   1121..1177    +  CDS            HBB (fragment): HBB_LEPEU - Experimental evidence at protein level: Swiss-Prot protein existence level 1. Involved in oxygen transport from the lung to the various peripheral tissues. From Lepus europaeus (European hare).
   1184..4993    +  CDS            S: SPIKE_SARS2 - Experimental evidence at protein level: Swiss-Prot protein existence level 1. [Spike glycoprotein]: May down-regulate host tetherin (BST2) by lysosomal degradation, thereby counteracting its antiviral activity. From Severe acute respiratory syndrome coronavirus 2 (2019-nCoV) (SARS-CoV-2).
   5071..5126    +  polyA_signal   β-globin poly(A) signal: rabbit β-globin polyadenylation signal (Gil and Proudfoot, 1987)
   5511..5527    -  protein_bind   lac operator: The lac repressor binds to the lac operator to inhibit transcription in E. coli. This inhibition can be relieved by adding lactose or isopropyl-β-D-thiogalactopyranoside (IPTG). lac repressor encoded by lacI
   5535..5565    -  promoter       lac promoter: promoter for the E. coli lac operon
   5580..5601    -  protein_bind   CAP binding site: CAP binding activates transcription in the presence of cAMP. E. coli catabolite activator protein
   5614..5653    -  CDS            lacI (fragment): lac repressor; lacI; The lac repressor binds to the lac operator to inhibit transcription in E. coli. This inhibition can be relieved by adding lactose or isopropyl-β-D-thiogalactopyranoside (IPTG).
   5660..5682    +  promoter       SV40 promoter (fragment): SV40 enhancer and early promoter
   5706..5841    +  rep_origin     SV40 ori: SV40 origin of replication
   5861..5995    +  polyA_signal   SV40 poly(A) signal: SV40 polyadenylation signal
   5997..6051    -  CDS            lacI (fragment): lac repressor; lacI; The lac repressor binds to the lac operator to inhibit transcription in E. coli. This inhibition can be relieved by adding lactose or isopropyl-β-D-thiogalactopyranoside (IPTG).
   6234..6822    -  rep_origin     ori: high-copy-number ColE1/pMB1/pBR322/pUC origin of replication
   6993..7853    -  CDS            AmpR: β-lactamase; bla; confers resistance to ampicillin, carbenicillin, and related antibiotics
   7854..7958    -  promoter       AmpR promoter: bla
   7989..8368    +  enhancer       CMV enhancer: human cytomegalovirus immediate early enhancer
   8370..8486    +  promoter       chicken β-actin promoter (fragment): contains a 21-bp deletion relative to the standard chicken β-actin promoter
>Addgene plasmid #190012 | pCAGGS SARS-CoV-2 BA.2.75 Spike | addgene full sequence | sequence record 371147 | Addgene Partial NGS Result
NNNNNNNNNNNNNNNNNNNNNNNNNNNNNNNNNNCTCCGAAAGTTTCCTTTTATGGCGAGGCGGCGGCGG
CGGCGGCCCTATAAAAAGCGAAGCGCGCGGCGGGCGGGAGTCGCTGCGCGCTGCCTTCGCCCCGTGCCCC
GCTCCGCCGCCGCCTCGCGCCGCCCGCCCCGGCTCTGACTGACCGCGTTACTCCCACAGGTGAGCGGGCG
GGACGGCCCTTCTCCTCCGGGCTGTAATTAGCGCTTGGTTTAATGACGGCTTGTTTCTTTTCTGTGGCTG
CGTGAAAGCCTTGAGGGGCTCCGGGAGGGCCCTTTGTGCGGGGGGAGCGGCTCGGGGGGTGCGTGCGTGT
GTGTGTGCGTGGGGAGCGCCGCGTGCGGCTCCGCGCTGCCCGGCGGCTGTGAGCGCTGCGGGCGCGGCGC
GGGGCTTTGTGCGCTCCGCAGTGTGCGCGAGGGGAGCGCGGCCGGGGGCGGTGCCCCGCGGTGCGGGGGG
GGCTGCGAGGGGAACAAAGGCTGCGTGCGGGGTGTGTGCGTGGGGGGGTGAGCAGGGGGTGTGGGCGCGT
CGGTCGGGCTGCAACCCCCCCTGCACCCCCCTCCCCGAGTTGCTGAGCACGGCCCGGCTTCGGGTGCGGG
GCTCCGTACGGGGCGTGGCGCGGGGCTCGCCGTGCCGGGCGGGGGGTGGCGGCAGGTGGGGGTGCCGGGC
GGGGCGGGGCCGCCTCGGGCCGGGGAGGGCTCGGGGGAGGGGCGCGGCGGCCCCCGGAGCGCCGGCGGCT
GTCGAGGCGCGGCGAGCCGCAGCCATTGCCTTTTATGGTAATCGTGCGAGAGGGCGCAGGGACTTCCTTT
GTCCCAAATCTGTGCGGAGCCGAAATCTGGGAGGCGCCGCCGCACCCCCTCTAGCGGGCGCGGGGCGAAG
CGGTGCGGCGCCGGCAGGAAGGAAATGGGCGGGGAGGGCCTTCGTGCGTCGCCGCGCCGCCGTCCCCTTC
TCCCTCTCCAGCCTCGGGGCTGTCCGCGGGGGGACGGCTGCCTTCGGGGGGGACGGGGCAGGGCGGGGTT
CGGCTTCTGGCGTGTGACCGGCGGCTCTAGAGCCTCTGCTAACCATGTTCATGCCTTCTTCTTTTTCCTA
CAGCTCCTGGGCAACGTGCTGGTTATTGTGCTGTCTCATCATTTTGGCAAAGAATTCGCCACCATGTTCG
TCTTCCTCGTCCTCCTCCCCCTCGTCTCCTCCCAGTGCGTCAACCTCATCACCCGCACCCAGAGCTACAC
CAACTCCTTCACCCGCGGCGTCTACTACCCCGACAAGGTCTTCCGCTCCTCCGTCCTCCACTCCACCCAG
GACCTCTTCCTCCCCTTCTTCTCCAACGTCACCTGGTTCCACGCCATCCACGTCTCCGGCACCAACGGCA
CCAAGCGCTTCGACAACCCCGTCCTCCCCTTCAACGACGGCGTCTACTTCGCCTCCACCGAGAAGTCCAA
CATCATCCGCGGCTGGATCTTCGGCACCACCCTCGACTCCAAGACCCAGTCCCTCCTCATCGTCAACAAC
GCCACCAACGTCGTCATCAAGGTCTGCGAGTTCCAGTTCTGCAACGACCCCTTCCTCGACGTCTACTACC
ACGAGAACAACAAGTCCAGGATGGAGTCCGAGCTGCGCGTCTACTCCTCCGCCAACAACTGCACCTTCGA
GTACGTCTCCCAGCCCTTCCTCATGGACCTCGAGGGCAAGCAGGGCAACTTCAAGAACCTCCGCGAGTTC
GTCTTCAAGAACATCGACGGCTACTTCAAGATCTACTCCAAGCACACCCCCGTGAACCTCGGCCGCGACC
TCCCCCAGGGCTTCTCCGCCCTCGAGCCCCTCGTCGACCTCCCCATCGGCATCAACATCACCCGCTTCCA
GACCCTCCTCGCCCTCCACCGCTCCTACCTCACCCCCGGCGACTCCTCCTCCAGCTGGACCGCCGGCGCC
GCCGCCTACTACGTCGGCTACCTCCAGCCCCGCACCTTCCTCCTCAAGTACAACGAGAACGGCACCATCA
CCGACGCCGTCGACTGCGCCCTCGACCCCCTCTCCGAGACCAAGTGCACCCTCAAGTCCTTCACCGTCGA
GAAGGGCATCTACCAGACCTCCAACTTCCGCGTCCAGCCCACCGAGTCCATCGTCCGCTTCCCCAACATC
ACCAACCTCTGCCCCTTCAGAGAGGTCTTCAACGCCACCCGCTTCGCCTCCGTCTACGCCTGGAACCGCA
AGCGCATCTCCAACTGCGTCGCCGACTACTCCGTCCTCTACAACTTCGCCCCTTTCTTCGCCTTCAAGTG
CTACGGCGTCTCCCCCACCAAGCTCAACGACCTCTGCTTCACCAACGTCTACGCCGACTCCTTCGTCATC
CGCGGCAACGAGGTCAGCCAGATCGCCCCCGGCCAGACCGGCAACATCGCCGACTACAACTACAAGCTCC
CCGACGACTTCACCGGCTGCGTCATCGCCTGGAACTCCAACAAGCTCGACTCCAAGGTCAGCGGCAACTA
CAACTACCTCTACCGCCTCTTCCGCAAGTCCAAGCTCAAGCCCTTCGAGCGCGACATCTCCACCGAGATC
TACCAGGCCGGCAACAAACCCTGCAACGGCGTCGCCGGCTTCAACTGCTACTTCCCCCTCCAGTCCTACG
GCTTCAGGCCCACCTACGGCGTCGGCCACCAGCCCTACCGCGTCGTCGTCCTCTCCTTCGAGCTCCTCCA
CGCCCCCGCCACCGTCTGCGGCCCCAAGAAGTCCACCAACCTCGTCAAGAACAAGTGCGTCAACTTCAAC
TTCAACGGCCTCACCGGCACCGGCGTCCTCACCGAGTCCAACAAGAAGTTCCTCCCCTTCCAGCAGTTCG
GCCGCGACATCGCCGACACCACCGACGCCGTCCGCGACCCCCAGACCCTCGAGATCCTCGACATCACCCC
CTGCTCCTTCGGCGGCGTCTCCGTCATCACCCCCGGCACCAACACCTCCAACCAGGTCGCCGTCCTCTAC
CAGGGTGTCAACTGCACCGAGGTCCCCGTCGCCATCCACGCCGACCAGCTCACCCCCACCTGGCGCGTCT
ACTCCACCGGCTCCAACGTCTTCCAGACCCGCGCCGGCTGCCTCATCGGCGCCGAGTACGTCAACAACTC
CTACGAGTGCGACATCCCCATCGGCGCCGGCATCTGCGCCTCCTACCAGACCCAGACCAAGTCCCACCGC
CGCGCCCGCTCCGTCGCCTCCCAGTCCATCATCGCCTACACCATGTCCCTCGGCGCCGAGAACTCCGTCG
CCTACTCCAACAACTCCATCGCCATCCCCACCAACTTCACCATCTCCGTCACCACCGAGATCCTCCCCGT
CTCCATGACCAAGACCTCCGTCGACTGCACCATGTACATCTGCGGCGACTCCACCGAGTGCTCCAACCTC
CTCCTCCAGTACGGCTCCTTCTGCACCCAGCTCAAGCGCGCCCTCACCGGCATCGCCGTCGAGCAGGACA
AGAACACCCAGGAGGTCTTCGCCCAGGTCAAGCAGATCTACAAGACCCCCCCCATCAAGTACTTCGGCGG
CTTCAACTTCTCCCAGATCCTCCCCGACCCCTCCAAGCCCTCCAAGCGCTCCTTCATCGAGGACCTCCTC
TTCAACAAGGTCACCCTCGCCGACGCCGGCTTCATCAAGCAGTACGGCGACTGCCTCGGCGACATCGCCG
CCCGCGACCTCATCTGCGCCCAGAAGTTCAACGGCCTCACCGTCCTCCCCCCCCTCCTCACCGACGAGAT
GATCGCCCAGTACACCTCCGCCCTCCTCGCCGGCACCATCACCTCCGGCTGGACCTTCGGCGCCGGCGCC
GCCCTCCAGATCCCCTTCGCCATGCAGATGGCCTACCGCTTCAACGGCATCGGCGTCACCCAGAACGTCC
TCTACGAGAACCAGAAGCTCATCGCCAACCAGTTCAACTCCGCCATCGGCAAGATCCAGGACTCCCTCTC
CTCCACCGCCTCCGCCCTCGGCAAGCTCCAGGACGTCGTCAACCACAACGCCCAGGCCCTCAACACCCTC
GTCAAGCAGCTCTCCTCCAAGTTCGGCGCCATCTCCTCCGTCCTCAACGACATCCTGTCCCGCCTCGACA
AGGTCGAGGCCGAGGTCCAGATCGACCGCCTCATCACCGGCCGCCTCCAGTCCCTCCAGACCTACGTCAC
CCAGCAGCTCATCCGCGCCGCCGAGATCCGCGCCTCCGCCAACCTCGCCGCCACCAAGATGTCCGAGTGC
GTCCTCGGCCAGTCCAAGCGCGTCGACTTCTGCGGCAAGGGCTACCACCTCATGTCCTTCCCCCAGTCCG
CCCCCCACGGCGTCGTCTTCCTCCACGTCACCTACGTCCCCGCCCAGGAGAAGAACTTCACCACCGCCCC
CGCCATCTGCCACGACGGCAAGGCCCACTTCCCCCGCGAGGGCGTCTTCGTCTCCAACGGCACCCACTGG
TTCGTCACCCAGCGCAACTTCTACGAGCCCCAGATCATCACCACCGACAACACCTTCGTCTCCGGCAACT
GCGACGTCGTCATCGGCATCGTCAACAACACCGTCTACGACCCCCTCCAGCCCGAGCTCGACTCCTTCAA
GGAGGAGCTCGACAAGTACTTCAAGAACCACACCTCCCCCGACGTCGACCTCGGCGACATCTCCGGCATC
AACGCCTCCGTCGTCAACATCCAGAAGGAGATCGACCGCCTCAACGAGGTCGCCAAGAACCTCAACGAGT
CCCTCATCGACCTCCAGGAGCTCGGCAAGTACGAGCAGTACATCAAGTGGCCCTGGTACATCTGGCTCGG
CTTCATCGCCGGCCTCATCGCCATCGTCATGGTCACCATCATGCTCTGCTGCATGACCTCCTGCTGCTCC
TGCCTCAAGGGCTGCTGCTCCTGCGGCTCCTGCTGCAAGTTCGACGAGGACGACTCCGAGCCCGTCCTCA
AGGGCGTCAAGCTCCACTACACCTAAGCTAGCAGATCTTTTTCCCTCTGCCAAAAATTATGGGGACATCA
TGAAGCCCCTTGAGCATCTGACTTCTGGCTAATAAAGGAAATTTATTTTCATTGCAATAGTGTGTTGGAA
TTTTTTGTGTCTCTCACTCGGAAGGACATATGGGAGGGCAAATCATTTAAAACATCAGAATGAGTATTTG
GTTTAGAGTTTGGCAACATATGCCCATATGCTGGCTGCCATGAACAAAGGTTGGCTATAAAGAGGTCATC
AGTATATGAAACAGCCCCCTGCTGTCCATTCCTTATTCCATAGAAAAGCCTTGACTTGAGGTTAGATTTT
TTTTATATTTTGTTTTGTGTTATTTTTTTCTTTAACATCCCTAAAATTTTCCTTACATGTTTTACTAGCC
AGATTTTTCCTCCTCTCCTGACTACTCCCAGTCATAGCTGTCCCTCTTCTCTTATGGAGATCCCTCGACC
TGCAGCCCAAGCTTGGCGTAATCATGGTCATAGCTGTTTCCTGTGTGAAATTGTTATCCGCTCACAATTC
CACACAACATACGAGCCGGAAGCATAAAGTGTAAAGCCTGGGGTGCCTAATGAGTGAGCTAACTCACATT
AATTGCGTTGCGCTCACTGCCCGCTTTCCAGTCGGGAAACCTGTCGTGCCAGCGGATCCGCATCTCAATT
AGTCAGCAACCATAGTCCCGCCCCTAACTCCGCCCATCCCGCCCCTAACTCCGCCCAGTTCCGCCCATTC
TCCGCCCCATGGCTGACTAATTTTTTTTATTTATGCAGAGGCCGAGGCCGCCTCGGCCTCTGAGCTATTC
CAGAAGTAGTGAGGAGGCTTTTTTGGAGGCCTAGGCTTTTGCAAAAAGCTAACTTGTTTATTGCAGCTTA
TAATGGTTACAAATAAAGCAATAGCATCACAAATTTCACAAATAAAGCATTTTTTTCACTGCATTCTAGT
TGTGGTTTGTCCAAACTCATCAATGTATCTTATCATGTCTGGATCCGCTGCATTAATGAATCGGCCAACG
CGCGGGGAGAGGCGGTTTGCGTATTGGGCGCTCTTCCGCTTCCTCGCTCACTGACTCGCTGCGCTCGGTC
GTTCGGCTGCGGCGAGCGGTATCAGCTCACTCAAAGGCGGTAATACGGTTATCCACAGAATCAGGGGATA
ACGCAGGAAAGAACATGTGAGCAAAAGGCCAGCAAAAGGCCAGGAACCGTAAAAAGGCCGCGTTGCTGGC
GTTTTTCCATAGGCTCCGCCCCCCTGACGAGCATCACAAAAATCGACGCTCAAGTCAGAGGTGGCGAAAC
CCGACAGGACTATAAAGATACCAGGCGTTTCCCCCTGGAAGCTCCCTCGTGCGCTCTCCTGTTCCGACCC
TGCCGCTTACCGGATACCTGTCCGCCTTTCTCCCTTCGGGAAGCGTGGCGCTTTCTCATAGCTCACGCTG
TAGGTATCTCAGTTCGGTGTAGGTCGTTCGCTCCAAGCTGGGCTGTGTGCACGAACCCCCCGTTCAGCCC
GACCGCTGCGCCTTATCCGGTAACTATCGTCTTGAGTCCAACCCGGTAAGACACGACTTATCGCCACTGG
CAGCAGCCACTGGTAACAGGATTAGCAGAGCGAGGTATGTAGGCGGTGCTACAGAGTTCTTGAAGTGGTG
GCCTAACTACGGCTACACTAGAAGAACAGTATTTGGTATCTGCGCTCTGCTGAAGCCAGTTACCTTCGGA
AAAAGAGTTGGTAGCTCTTGATCCGGCAAACAAACCACCGCTGGTAGCGGTGGTTTTTTTGTTTGCAAGC
AGCAGATTACGCGCAGAAAAAAAGGATCTCAAGAAGATCCTTTGATCTTTTCTACGGGGTCTGACGCTCA
GTGGAACGAAAACTCACGTTAAGGGATTTTGGTCATGAGATTATCAAAAAGGATCTTCACCTAGATCCTT
TTAAATTAAAAATGAAGTTTTAAATCAATCTAAAGTATATATGAGTAAACTTGGTCTGACAGTTACCAAT
GCTTAATCAGTGAGGCACCTATCTCAGCGATCTGTCTATTTCGTTCATCCATAGTTGCCTGACTCCCCGT
CGTGTAGATAACTACGATACGGGAGGGCTTACCATCTGGCCCCAGTGCTGCAATGATACCGCGAGACCCA
CGCTCACCGGCTCCAGATTTATCAGCAATAAACCAGCCAGCCGGAAGGGCCGAGCGCAGAAGTGGTCCTG
CAACTTTATCCGCCTCCATCCAGTCTATTAATTGTTGCCGGGAAGCTAGAGTAAGTAGTTCGCCAGTTAA
TAGTTTGCGCAACGTTGTTGCCATTGCTACAGGCATCGTGGTGTCACGCTCGTCGTTTGGTATGGCTTCA
TTCAGCTCCGGTTCCCAACGATCAAGGCGAGTTACATGATCCCCCATGTTGTGCAAAAAAGCGGTTAGCT
CCTTCGGTCCTCCGATCGTTGTCAGAAGTAAGTTGGCCGCAGTGTTATCACTCATGGTTATGGCAGCACT
GCATAATTCTCTTACTGTCATGCCATCCGTAAGATGCTTTTCTGTGACTGGTGAGTACTCAACCAAGTCA
TTCTGAGAATAGTGTATGCGGCGACCGAGTTGCTCTTGCCCGGCGTCAATACGGGATAATACCGCGCCAC
ATAGCAGAACTTTAAAAGTGCTCATCATTGGAAAACGTTCTTCGGGGCGAAAACTCTCAAGGATCTTACC
GCTGTTGAGATCCAGTTCGATGTAACCCACTCGTGCACCCAACTGATCTTCAGCATCTTTTACTTTCACC
AGCGTTTCTGGGTGAGCAAAAACAGGAAGGCAAAATGCCGCAAAAAAGGGAATAAGGGCGACACGGAAAT
GTTGAATACTCATACTCTTCCTTTTTCAATATTATTGAAGCATTTATCAGGGTTATTGTCTCATGAGCGG
ATACATATTTGAATGTATTTAGAAAAATAAACAAATAGGGGTTCCGCGCACATTTCCCCGAAAAGTGCCA
CCTGGGTCGACATTGATTATTGACTAGTTATTAATAGTAATCAATTACGGGGTCATTAGTTCATAGCCCA
TATATGGAGTTCCGCGTTACATAACTTACGGTAAATGGCCCGCCTGGCTGACCGCCCAACGACCCCCGCC
CATTGACGTCAATAATGACGTATGTTCCCATAGTAACGCCAATAGGGACTTTCCATTGACGTCAATGGGT
GGAGTATTTACGGTAAACTGCCCACTTGGCAGTACATCAAGTGTATCATATGCCAAGTACGCCCCCTATT
GACGTCAATGACGGTAAATGGCCCGCCTGGCATTATGCCCAGTACATGACCTTATGGGACTTTCCTACTT
GGCAGTACATCTACGTATTAGTCATCGCTATTACCATGGTCGAGGTGAGCCCCACGTTCTGCTTCACTCT
CCCCATCTCCCCCCCCTCCCCACCCCCAATTTTGTATTTATTTATTTTTTAATTATTTTGTGCAGCGATG
GGGGCGGGGGGGGGGGNNNNNNNNNNNNNNN
